Addgene plasmid #78159: TRCN0000072213
Purpose: shRFP control
Depositing lab: William Hahn. Depositing organization: Dana-Farber Cancer Institute. Publication: Integrated genetic and pharmacologic interrogation of rare cancers. Hong AL, Tseng YY, Cowley GS, Jonas O, Cheah JH, Kynnap BD, Doshi MB, Oh C, Meyer SC, Church AJ, Gill S, Bielski CM, Keskula P, Imamovic A, Howell S, Kryukov GV, Clemons PA, Tsherniak A, Vazquez F, Crompton BD, Shamji AF, Rodriguez-Galindo C, Janeway KA, Roberts CW, Stegmaier K, van Hummelen P, Cima MJ, Langer RS, Garraway LA, Schreiber SL, Root DE, Hahn WC, Boehm JS. Nat Commun. 2016 Jun 22;7:11987. doi: 10.1038/ncomms11987. PubMed 27329820.
Backbone
  Vector backbone: pLKO.1
  Vector type: RNAi
  Selectable markers: Puromycin
Growth in bacteria
  Bacterial resistance: Ampicillin, 100 μg/mL
  Growth temperature: 37°C
  Growth strain: NEB Stable
  Copy number: Unknown
Gene/Insert
  Gene/Insert name: RFP
  gRNA/shRNA sequence: ACTACACCATCGTGGAACAGT
Resource information
  A portion of this plasmid was derived from a plasmid made by: The RNAi Consortium / Broad Institute
Terms and licenses: Academic/Nonprofit Terms; Industry Terms: Not Available to Industry
How to cite: TRCN0000072213 was a gift from William Hahn (Addgene plasmid # 78159 ; http://n2t.net/addgene:78159 ; RRID:Addgene_78159)
