[The description below was written by a language model from this plasmid's Addgene catalogue record.]
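Description:
TRCN0000072213 is an RNA interference construct built in the pLKO.1 backbone, carrying a short hairpin RNA directed against red fluorescent protein (RFP). Part of the plasmid derives from a clone made by The RNAi Consortium at the Broad Institute, whose naming convention it retains. It is propagated in bacteria under ampicillin selection, and the record lists puromycin as the selectable marker for cells that receive the construct. The copy number is recorded as unknown.

The stated purpose is an shRFP control. Because RFP is not an endogenous gene in mammalian cells, a hairpin against it engages the RNAi machinery without silencing a native transcript. It therefore serves as a negative control alongside gene-specific hairpins in knockdown or screening experiments, helping to separate target-specific phenotypes from the nonspecific effects of vector delivery, drug selection and shRNA expression. In cells engineered to express a matching RFP, it could in principle also be used to knock down the reporter, though the record does not describe this use.

pLKO.1 is generally known as a lentiviral shRNA vector in which a Pol III promoter drives the hairpin and a separate cassette provides puromycin resistance. No feature table is supplied here, however, so the promoters, viral elements and origin of replication present in this clone are not stated in the record. The associated publication concerns integrated genetic and pharmacologic interrogation of rare cancers, consistent with use of this plasmid as a control in loss-of-function studies in cancer cells.
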