>Addgene plasmid #78159 | TRCN0000072213 | addgene partial sequence | sequence record 148667 | hU6-F 5'-GAGGGCCTATTTCCCATGATT-3'
GGCTGTTGAGAGATAATTGGAATTAATTTGACTGTAAACACAAAGATATTAGTACAAAATACGTGACGTA
GAAAGTAATAATTTCTTGGGTAGTTTGCAGTTTTAAAATTATGTTTTAAAATGGACTATCATATGCTTAC
CGTAACTTGAAAGTATTTCGATTTCTTGGCTTTATATATCTTGTGGAAAGGACGAAACACCGGACTACAC
CATCGTGGAACAGTCTCGAGACTGTTCCACGATGGTGTAGTTTTTTGAATTCTCGACCTCGAGACAAATG
GCAGTATTCATCCACAATTTTAAAAGAAAAGGGGGGATTGGGGGGTACAGTGCAGGGGAAAGAATAGTAG
ACATAATAGCAACAGACATACAAACTAAAGAATTACAAAAACAAATTACAAAAATTCAAAATTTTCGGGT
TTATTACAGGGACAGCAGAGATCCACTTTGGCCGCGGCTCGAGGGGGTTGGGGTTGCGCCTTTTCCAAGG
CAGCCCTGGGTTTGCGCAGGGACGCGGCTGCTCTGGGCGTGGTTCCGGGAAACGCAGCGGCGCCGACCCT
GGGTCTCGCACATTCTTCACGTCCGTTCGCAGCGTCACCCGGATCTTCGCCGCTACCCTTGTGGGCCCCC
CGGCGACGCTTCCTGCTCCGCCCCTAAGTCGGGAAGGTTCCTTGCGGTTCGCGGCGTGCCGGACGTGACA
AACGGAAGCCGCACGTCTCACTAGTACCCTCGCAGACGGACAGCGCCAGGGAGCAATGGCAGCGCGCCGA
CCGCGATGGGCTGTGGCCAATAGCGGCTGCTCAGCAGGGCGCGGCCGAGAGCACGGCCGGGAAGGGGCGG
TGCGGGAGGCCGGGGTGTG
